Addgene plasmid #188046: pAG8Ha-EWS_RRM-RGG(359-513)
Purpose: Expresses His8-EWS_RRM-RGG(359-513) with a TEV site for removal of the His8 tag.
Depositing lab: David Libich. Depositing organization: University of Texas Health Science Center at San Antonio. Publication: Biochemical and biophysical characterization of the nucleic acid binding properties of the RNA/DNA binding protein EWS. Selig EE, Bhura R, White MR, Akula S, Hoffman RD, Tovar CN, Xu X, Booth RE, Libich DS. Biopolymers. 2023 May;114(5):e23536. doi: 10.1002/bip.23536. Epub 2023 Mar 17. PubMed 36929870.
Backbone
  Vector backbone: pET11
  Backbone size w/o insert (bp): 4500
  Total vector size (bp): 5022
  Vector type: Bacterial Expression
Growth in bacteria
  Bacterial resistance: Ampicillin, 100 μg/mL
  Growth temperature: 37°C
  Growth strain: DH5alpha
  Copy number: Unknown
Gene/Insert
  Gene/Insert name: EWSR1 (alt names: RNA binding protein EWS; EWS; Ewing sarcoma breakpoint region 1 protein)
  Species: H. sapiens (human)
  Insert size (bp): 522
  Mutation: deleted amino acids 1-358, 514-656
  Entrez Gene: EWSR1 (a.k.a. EWS, EWS-FLI1)
  Promoter: T7
  Tag / fusion protein: His8 (N terminal on insert)
  Cloning method: Restriction Enzyme; 5′ cloning site KasI (unknown if destroyed); 3′ cloning site BamH1 (unknown if destroyed)
  Sequencing primers: 5′ T7; 3′ T7 reverse
Terms and licenses: Academic/Nonprofit Terms; Industry Terms: Not Available to Industry
Depositor comments: insert is codon optimized for E. coli expression
How to cite: pAG8Ha-EWS_RRM-RGG(359-513) was a gift from David Libich (Addgene plasmid # 188046 ; http://n2t.net/addgene:188046 ; RRID:Addgene_188046)
