[The description below was written by a language model from this plasmid's Addgene catalogue record and pLannotate feature annotations shown in this document.]
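Description:
pAG8Ha-EWS_RRM-RGG(359-513) is a bacterial expression plasmid built on a pET11-type backbone for producing a fragment of the human RNA/DNA-binding protein EWS (gene EWSR1) in E. coli. The insert encodes residues 359–513, with amino acids 1–358 and 514–656 removed. As the construct name indicates, this leaves the RNA recognition motif and an adjoining RGG region. The depositor notes that the coding sequence is codon optimized for E. coli. It was cloned by restriction digestion between KasI and BamHI sites.

Expression is driven by a T7 promoter followed by the phage T7 gene 10 ribosome binding site, so it requires a host that supplies T7 RNA polymerase, and transcription ends at a T7 terminator. The open reading frame begins with an N-terminal 8xHis affinity tag. A short element follows that the annotation matches to a TEV-containing composite tag, consistent with the stated TEV protease site for removing the His8 tag after purification. A small fragment resembling a T7 gene 10-derived sequence is annotated just downstream of the insert and is probably vector remnant.

The backbone is pBR322-like. It carries a ColE1/pMB1-family origin with the rop gene and bom region, which generally gives a lower copy number (the record lists copy number as unknown), and an ampicillin resistance gene under its own promoter for selection. The expression cassette interrupts a tetracycline resistance gene, which now appears only as fragments and is not listed as a selectable marker. The sequenced record is 5,081 nt, slightly larger than the 5,022 bp in the catalogue. The associated work used the purified protein for biochemical and biophysical study of nucleic acid binding by EWS.
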