Features (pLannotate 1.2.2; 19 found; start..end, strand, type, name):
     10..39      +  promoter       tet promoter: E. coli promoter for tetracycline efflux protein gene
     87..191     +  CDS            TcR (fragment): tetracycline efflux protein; tet; confers resistance to tetracycline
    214..261     -  terminator     T7 terminator: transcription terminator for bacteriophage T7 RNA polymerase
    269..318     -  CDS            SET1 (fragment): solubility-enhancement tag derived from T7 phage gene 10B
    329..796     -  CDS            EWSR1 (fragment): EWS_HUMAN - Also known as EWS. Experimental evidence at protein level: Swiss-Prot protein existence level 1. Might normally function as a transcriptional repressor. EWS- fusion-proteins (EFPS) may play a role in the tumorigenic process. They may disturb gene expression by mimicking, or interfering with the normal function of CTD-POLII within the transcription initiation complex. They may also contribute to an aberrant activation of the fusion protein target genes. From Homo sapiens (Human).
    798..818     -  CDS            capTEV™ (fragment): composite tag for in vivo biotinylation, TEV protease cleavage, and 6xHis tagging
    824..847     -  CDS            8xHis: 8xHis affinity tag
    862..884     -  RBS            RBS: efficient ribosome binding site from bacteriophage T7 gene 10 (Olins and Rangwala, 1989)
    916..934     -  promoter       T7 promoter: promoter for bacteriophage T7 RNA polymerase
    956..1031    +  CDS            TcR (fragment): tetracycline efflux protein; tet; confers resistance to tetracycline
   1032..1196    +  CDS            TcR (fragment): tetracycline efflux protein; tet; confers resistance to tetracycline
   1226..1915    +  CDS            TcR (fragment): tetracycline efflux protein; tet; confers resistance to tetracycline
   1915..1997    +  CDS            TcR (fragment): tetracycline efflux protein; tet; confers resistance to tetracycline
   2239..2619    -  CDS            YPB1_ECOLX: Protein predicted: Swiss-Prot protein existence level 4. From Escherichia coli.
   2636..2827    +  CDS            rop: Rop protein, which maintains plasmids at low copy number; rop
   2929..3068    +  misc_feature   bom: basis of mobility region from pBR322
   3254..3842    -  rep_origin     ori: high-copy-number ColE1/pMB1/pBR322/pUC origin of replication
   4013..4873    -  CDS            AmpR: β-lactamase; bla; confers resistance to ampicillin, carbenicillin, and related antibiotics
   4874..4978    -  promoter       AmpR promoter: bla
>Addgene plasmid #188046 | pAG8Ha-EWS_RRM-RGG(359-513) | addgene full sequence | sequence record 376751 | Addgene NGS Result
TTCTCATGTTTGACAGCTTATCATCCGATAAGCTTTAATGCGGTAGTTTATCACAGTTAAATTGCTAACG
CAGTCAGGCACCGTGTATGAAATCTAACAATGCGCTCATCGTCATCCTCGGCACCGTCACCCTGGATGCT
GTAGGCATAGGCTTGGTTATGCCGGTACTGCCGGGCCTCTTGCGGGATATCCGGATATAGTTCCTCCTTT
CAGCAAAAAACCCCTCAAGACCCGTTTAGAGGCCCCAAGGGGTTATGCTAGTTATTGCTCAGCGGTGGCA
GCAGCCAACTCAGCTTCCTTTCGGGCTTTGTTAGCAGCCGGATCCTCAGCCACCGCCGCTCGGGTTACCA
CGGCTGCCACGCGGACCACGCGGCGGAAAACCGCCACGGTCACCGCCACGACCGCCCATACGACCCATCG
GACCGCCCGGACCGCCCGGACCGCCCGGACCGCCACGCAGTGGCGGCGGCATGCCACGACCCTCACGCGG
CGGCAGACCGCCACGCATGCTGTTCATCGGCGGTTTCTTACGCGCCAGGCTCACTTTCAGCTTGCTACCC
TGAAAATCTTTGCCGTCGAACCATTCAACCGCCGCCTTCGCGGTCGGCGGGTCCTCGTAGCTCACGGTCG
CGTCACCTTTCGGCTTGCCGGTTTCTTTATCCAGGTAAATGTGGATCATCGGTTGACCGGTACGTTTGTT
CATCTTAACCACGCCGCACTGCTTAAAGAAATCCGCCAGATCGTCCAGGGTAACGCTGTCGTTCAGACCC
TGCACGTAGATCGCGCTGTTATCGGCGCCCTGAAAATAAAGATTCTCGCTAGCATGGTGATGGTGGTGGT
GATGGTGGTCCATATGGTATATCTCCTTCTTAAAGTTAAACAAAATTATTTCTAGAGGGAAACCGTTGTG
GTCTCCCTATAGTGAGTCGTATTAATTTCGCGGGATCGAGATCTCGATCCTCTACGCCGGACGCATCGTG
GCCGGCATCACCGGCGCTACAGGTGCGGTTGCTTGCGCCTATATCGCCGACCCGGCATCACCGGCGCTAC
AGGTGCGGTTGCTTGCGCCTATATCGCCGACATCACCGATGGGGAAGATCGGGCTCGCCACTTCGGGCTC
ATGAGCGCTTGTTTCGGCGTGGGTATGGTGGCAGGCCCCGTGGCCGTGGGACTGTTGGGCTCCATCTCCT
TGCATGGGGACTGTTGGGCTCCATCTCCTTGCATGGGGGGACTGTTGGGCTCCATCTCCTTGCATGCACC
ATTCCTTGCGGCGGCGGTGCTCAACGGCCTCAACCTACTACTGGGCTGCTTCCTAATGCAGGAGTCGCAT
AAGGGAGAGCGTCAACCGATGCCCTTGAGAGCCTTCAACCCAGTCAGCTCCTTCCGGTGGGCGCGGGGCA
TGACTATCGTCGCCGCACTTATGACTGTCTTCTTTATCATGCAACTCGTAGGACAGGTGCCGGCAGCGCT
CTGGGTCATTTTCGGCGAGGACCGCTTTCGCTGGAGCGCGACGATGATCGGCCTGTCGCTTGCGGTATTC
GGAATCTTGCACGCCCTCGCTCAAGCCTTCGTCACTGGTCCCGCCACCAAACGTTTCGGCGAGAAGCAGG
CCATTATCGCCGGCATGGCGGCCGACGCGCTGGGCTACGTCTTGCTGGCGTTCGCGACGCGAGGCTGGAT
GGCCTTCCCCATTATGATTCTTCTCGCTTCCGGCGGCATCGGGATGCCCGCGTTGCAGGCCATGCTGTCC
AGGCAGGTAGATGACGACCATCAGGGACAGCTTCAAGGATCGCTCGCGGCTCTTACCAGCCTAACTTCGA
TCATTGGACCGCTGATCGTCACGGCGATTTATGCCGCCTCGGCGAGCACATGGAACGGGTTGGCATGGAT
TGTAGGTGCCGCCCTATACCTTGTCATGGATTGTAGGTGCCGCCCTATACCTTGTCTGCCTCCCCGCGTT
GCGTCGCGGTGCATGGAGCCGGGCCACCTCGACCTGAATGGAAGCCGGCGGCACCTCGCTAACGGATTCA
CCACTCCAAGAATTGGAGCCAATCAATTCTTGCGGAGAACTGTGAATGCGCAAACCAACCCTTGGCAGAA
CATATCCATCGCGTCCGCCATCTCCAGCAGCCGCACGCGGCGCATCTCGGGCAGCGTTGGGTCCTGGCCA
CGGGTGTGCATGATCGTGCTCCTGTCGTTGAGGACCCGGCTAGGCTGGCGGGGTTGCCTTACTGGTTAGC
AGAATGAATCACCGATACGCGAGCGAACGTGAAGCGACTGCTGCTGCAAAACGTCTGCGACCTGAGCAAC
AACATGAATGGTCTTCGGTTTCCGTGTTTCGTAAAGTCTGGAAACGCGGAAGTCAGCGCCCTGCACCATT
ATGTTCCGGATCTGCATCGCAGGATGCTGCTGGCTACCCTGTGGAACACCTACATCTGTATTAACGAAGC
GCTGGCATTGACCCTGAGTGATTTTTCTCTGGTCCCGCCGCATCCATACCGCCAGTTGTTTACCCTCACG
ACGTTCCAGTAACCGGGCATGTTCATCATCAGTAACCCGTATCGTGAGCATCCTCTCTCGTTTCATCGGT
ATCATTACCCCCATGAACAGAAATCCCCCTTACACGGAGGCATCAGTGACCAAACAGGAAAAAACCGCCC
TTAACATGGCCCGCTTTATCAGAAGCCAGACATTAACGCTTCTGGAGAAACTCAACGAGCTGGACGCGGA
TGAACAGGCAGACATCTGTGAATCGCTTCACGACCACGCTGATGAGCTTTACCGCAGCTGCCTCGCGCGT
TTCGGTGATGACGGTGAAAACCTCTGACACATGCAGCTCCCGGAGACGGTCACAGCTTGTCTGTAAGCGG
ATGCCGGGAGCAGACAAGCCCGTCAGGGCGCGTCAGCGGGTGTTGGCGGGTGTCGGGGCGCAGCCATGAC
CCAGTCACGTAGCGATAGCGGAGTGTATACTGGCTTAACTATGCGGCATCAGAGCAGATTGTACTGAGAG
TGCACCATTGCGGTGTGAAATACCGCACAGATGCGTAAGGAGAAAATACCGCATCAGGCGCTCTTCCGCT
TCCTCGCTCACTGACTCGCTGCGCTCGGTCGTTCGGCTGCGGCGAGCGGTATCAGCTCACTCAAAGGCGG
TAATACGGTTATCCACAGAATCAGGGGATAACGCAGGAAAGAACATGTGAGCAAAAGGCCAGCAAAAGGC
CAGGAACCGTAAAAAGGCCGCGTTGCTGGCGTTTTTCCATAGGCTCCGCCCCCCTGACGAGCATCACAAA
AATCGACGCTCAAGTCAGAGGTGGCGAAACCCGACAGGACTATAAAGATACCAGGCGTTTCCCCCTGGAA
GCTCCCTCGTGCGCTCTCCTGTTCCGACCCTGCCGCTTACCGGATACCTGTCCGCCTTTCTCCCTTCGGG
AAGCGTGGCGCTTTCTCATAGCTCACGCTGTAGGTATCTCAGTTCGGTGTAGGTCGTTCGCTCCAAGCTG
GGCTGTGTGCACGAACCCCCCGTTCAGCCCGACCGCTGCGCCTTATCCGGTAACTATCGTCTTGAGTCCA
ACCCGGTAAGACACGACTTATCGCCACTGGCAGCAGCCACTGGTAACAGGATTAGCAGAGCGAGGTATGT
AGGCGGTGCTACAGAGTTCTTGAAGTGGTGGCCTAACTACGGCTACACTAGAAGGACAGTATTTGGTATC
TGCGCTCTGCTGAAGCCAGTTACCTTCGGAAAAAGAGTTGGTAGCTCTTGATCCGGCAAACAAACCACCG
CTGGTAGCGGTGGTTTTTTTGTTTGCAAGCAGCAGATTACGCGCAGAAAAAAAGGATCTCAAGAAGATCC
TTTGATCTTTTCTACGGGGTCTGACGCTCAGTGGAACGAAAACTCACGTTAAGGGATTTTGGTCATGAGA
TTATCAAAAAGGATCTTCACCTAGATCCTTTTAAATTAAAAATGAAGTTTTAAATCAATCTAAAGTATAT
ATGAGTAAACTTGGTCTGACAGTTACCAATGCTTAATCAGTGAGGCACCTATCTCAGCGATCTGTCTATT
TCGTTCATCCATAGTTGCCTGACTCCCCGTCGTGTAGATAACTACGATACGGGAGGGCTTACCATCTGGC
CCCAGTGCTGCAATGATACCGCGAGACCCACGCTCACCGGCTCCAGATTTATCAGCAATAAACCAGCCAG
CCGGAAGGGCCGAGCGCAGAAGTGGTCCTGCAACTTTATCCGCCTCCATCCAGTCTATTAATTGTTGCCG
GGAAGCTAGAGTAAGTAGTTCGCCAGTTAATAGTTTGCGCAACGTTGTTGCCATTGCTGCAGGCATCGTG
GTGTCACGCTCGTCGTTTGGTATGGCTTCATTCAGCTCCGGTTCCCAACGATCAAGGCGAGTTACATGAT
CCCCCATGTTGTGCAAAAAAGCGGTTAGCTCCTTCGGTCCTCCGATCGTTGTCAGAAGTAAGTTGGCCGC
AGTGTTATCACTCATGGTTATGGCAGCACTGCATAATTCTCTTACTGTCATGCCATCCGTAAGATGCTTT
TCTGTGACTGGTGAGTACTCAACCAAGTCATTCTGAGAATAGTGTATGCGGCGACCGAGTTGCTCTTGCC
CGGCGTCAACACGGGATAATACCGCGCCACATAGCAGAACTTTAAAAGTGCTCATCATTGGAAAACGTTC
TTCGGGGCGAAAACTCTCAAGGATCTTACCGCTGTTGAGATCCAGTTCGATGTAACCCACTCGTGCACCC
AACTGATCTTCAGCATCTTTTACTTTCACCAGCGTTTCTGGGTGAGCAAAAACAGGAAGGCAAAATGCCG
CAAAAAAGGGAATAAGGGCGACACGGAAATGTTGAATACTCATACTCTTCCTTTTTCAATATTATTGAAG
CATTTATCAGGGTTATTGTCTCATGAGCGGATACATATTTGAATGTATTTAGAAAAATAAACAAATAGGG
GTTCCGCGCACATTTCCCCGAAAAGTGCCACCTGACGTCTAAGAAACCATTATTATCATGACATTAACCT
ATAAAAATAGGCGTATCACGAGGCCCTTTCGTCTTCAAGAA
