>Addgene plasmid #188046 | pAG8Ha-EWS_RRM-RGG(359-513) | addgene full sequence | sequence record 373724 | Addgene Partial NGS Result
NNNNNNNNNNNNNNNNNNCTTACTGTCATGCCATCCGTAAGATGCTTTTCTGTGACTGGTGAGTACTCAA
CCAAGTCATTCTGAGAATAGTGTATGCGGCGACCGAGTTGCTCTTGCCCGGCGTCAACACGGGATAATAC
CGCGCCACATAGCAGAACTTTAAAAGTGCTCATCATTGGAAAACGTTCTTCGGGGCGAAAACTCTCAAGG
ATCTTACCGCTGTTGAGATCCAGTTCGATGTAACCCACTCGTGCACCCAACTGATCTTCAGCATCTTTTA
CTTTCACCAGCGTTTCTGGGTGAGCAAAAACAGGAAGGCAAAATGCCGCAAAAAAGGGAATAAGGGCGAC
ACGGAAATGTTGAATACTCATACTCTTCCTTTTTCAATATTATTGAAGCATTTATCAGGGTTATTGTCTC
ATGAGCGGATACATATTTGAATGTATTTAGAAAAATAAACAAATAGGGGTTCCGCGCACATTTCCCCGAA
AAGTGCCACCTGACGYSSMCGGWWSSGGMGMWYKAWSYSCSGATCCYCTRGKGKYKACKCKCAGTRYAAT
CKGCTCTGATGCCGCATAGTTAAGCCAGNNNNNNNNNNNNNNNNNNNNNNNNNNNNNNNNNNNNNNNTGC
GCNNNNNNNNNNNNNNNNNNNNNNNNNNNNNNNNNNNNNNNNNNNNNNNNNNNNNNNNNNNNNNNNNNNN
NNNNNNNNNNNNNNNNNNNNNNNNNNNNNNNNNNNNNNNNNNNNNNNNNNNNNNNNNNNNNNNNNNNNNN
NNNNNNNNNNNNNNNNNNNNNNNNNNNGTGGAACGAAAACTCACGTTAAGGGATTTTGGTCATGAGATTA
TCAAAAAGGATCTTCACCTAGATCCTTTTAAATTAAAAATGAAGTTTTAAATCAATCTAARGTATATATG
AGTAAACTTGGTCTGACAGTTACCAATGCTTAATCAGTGAGGCACCTATCTCAGCGATCTGTCTATTTCG
TTCATCCATAGTTGCCTGACTCCCCGTCGTGTAGATAACTACGATACGGGAGGGCTTACCATCTGGCCCC
AGTGCTGCAATGATACCGCGAGACCCACGCTCACCGGCTCCAGATTTATCAGCAATAAACCAGCCAGCCG
GAAGGGCCGAGCGCAGAAGTGGTCCTGCAACTTTATCCGCCTCCATCCAGTCTATTAATTGTTGCCGGGA
AGCTAGAGTAAGTAGTTCGCCAGTTAATAGTTTGCGCAACGTTGTTGCCATTGCTRCAGGCATCGTGGTG
TCACGCTCGTCGTTTGGTATGGCTTCATTCAGCTCCGGTTCCCAACNNNNNNNNNNNNNNNNNNN
